>Addgene plasmid #127612 | GFP-Myo19 | depositor full sequence | sequence record 244464 | GFP-Myo19 sequence 7020 bps
TAGTTATTAATAGTAATCAATTACGGGGTCATTAGTTCATAGCCCATATATGGAGTTCCGCGTTACATAA
CTTACGGTAAATGGCCCGCCTGGCTGACCGCCCAACGACCCCCGCCCATTGACGTCAATAATGACGTATG
TTCCCATAGTAACGCCAATAGGGACTTTCCATTGACGTCAATGGGTGGAGTATTTACGGTAAACTGCCCA
CTTGGCAGTACATCAAGTGTATCATATGCCAAGTACGCCCCCTATTGACGTCAATGACGGTAAATGGCCC
GCCTGGCATTATGCCCAGTACATGACCTTATGGGACTTTCCTACTTGGCAGTACATCTACGTATTAGTCA
TCGCTATTACCATGGTGATGCGGTTTTGGCAGTACATCAATGGGCGTGGATAGCGGTTTGACTCACGGGG
ATTTCCAAGTCTCCACCCCATTGACGTCAATGGGAGTTTGTTTTGGCACCAAAATCAACGGGACTTTCCA
AAATGTCGTAACAACTCCGCCCCATTGACGCAAATGGGCGGTAGGCGTGTACGGTGGGAGGTCTATATAA
GCAGAGCTGGTTTAGTGAACCGTCAGATCCGCTAGCGCTACCGGTCGCCACCATGGTGAGCAAGGGCGAG
GAGCTGTTCACCGGGGTGGTGCCCATCCTGGTCGAGCTGGACGGCGACGTAAACGGCCACAAGTTCAGCG
TGTCCGGCGAGGGCGAGGGCGATGCCACCTACGGCAAGCTGACCCTGAAGTTCATCTGCACCACCGGCAA
GCTGCCCGTGCCCTGGCCCACCCTCGTGACCACCCTGACCTACGGCGTGCAGTGCTTCAGCCGCTACCCC
GACCACATGAAGCAGCACGACTTCTTCAAGTCCGCCATGCCCGAAGGCTACGTCCAGGAGCGCACCATCT
TCTTCAAGGACGACGGCAACTACAAGACCCGCGCCGAGGTGAAGTTCGAGGGCGACACCCTGGTGAACCG
CATCGAGCTGAAGGGCATCGACTTCAAGGAGGACGGCAACATCCTGGGGCACAAGCTGGAGTACAACTAC
AACAGCCACAACGTCTATATCATGGCCGACAAGCAGAAGAACGGCATCAAGGTGAACTTCAAGATCCGCC
ACAACATCGAGGACGGCAGCGTGCAGCTCGCCGACCACTACCAGCAGAACACCCCCATCGGCGACGGCCC
CGTGCTGCTGCCCGACAACCACTACCTGAGCACCCAGTCCGCCCTGAGCAAAGACCCCAACGAGAAGCGC
GATCACATGGTCCTGCTGGAGTTCGTGACCGCCGCCGGGATCACTCTCGGCATGGACGAGCTGTACAAGT
CCGGACTCAGATCTATGCTCCAGCAGGTCAATGGCCACAATCCGGGGTCTGATGGCCAAGCCAGGGAGTA
CCTCAGAGAAGACCTGCAGGAGTTCCTGGGTGGGGAGGTCCTGCTGTACAAACTGGATGACCTCACCAGG
GTGAATCCTGTGACACTAGAGACAGTCCTGAGGTGCCTGCAGGCCCGGTACATGGCAGACACATTCTACA
CCAATGCTGGCTGCACCCTGGTAGCCTTGAACCCCTTCAAGCCTGTTCCTCAGCTCTACTCGCCCGAGCT
AATGAGAGAGTACCATGCTGCGCCTCAGCCCCAGAAACTGAAGCCCCATGTGTTCACTGTGGGTGAACAG
ACCTACAGGAATGTCAAGAGCCTGATTGAACCAGTCAACCAGTCTATTGTTGTCAGTGGAGAGAGTGGTG
CTGGAAAGACATGGACGTCTCGCTGCCTAATGAAGTTCTATGCTGTGGTGGCCACCTCACCTGCATCTTG
GGAGAGCCACAAGATTGCAGAGAGGATAGAACAGAGGATCCTGAACTCCAACCCTGTCATGGAAGCTTTT
GGGAATGCGTGTACACTGAGGAATAACAACAGCAGTCGCTTTGGGAAGTTCATCCAGCTCCAGCTGAACA
GGGCTCAGCAAATGACTGGAGCCGCAGTCCAGACCTACCTCCTAGAGAAAACTCGAGTGGCCTGCCAGGC
TTCCAGTGAGAGGAACTTCCACATCTTCTATCAGATTTGCAAAGGAGCCAGTGAGGACGAGAGGCTCCAG
TGGCACCTTCCTGAGGGAGCTGCCTTCTCCTGGCTGCCCAACCCAGAGAGGAGCTTAGAAGAGGATTGTT
TTGAGGTGACCAGAGAGGCCATGCTCCATTTGGGCATTGACACCCCTACCCAGAACAACATCTTTAAGGT
CCTAGCTGGACTGCTGCACCTTGGCAATATCCAGTTTGCTGCCTCCGAGGATGAAGCCCAGCCCTGCCAG
CCGATGGATGATGCCAAGTACTCTGTCAGGACGGCAGCCTCGCTGCTGGGGCTCCCAGAGGACGTGCTGC
TGGAGATGGTGCAGATTAGAACCATCAGGGCAGGCAGACAGCAGCAGGTGTTCCGGAAGCCCTGCGCCCG
AGCCGAGTGTGACACCCGTAGAGACTGCCTGGCCAAACTGATCTATGCGCGGTTGTTTGACTGGCTGGTA
TCAGTGATCAACAGCAGCATCTGTGCAGACACCGACTCGTGGACCACTTTCATAGGCCTGCTGGATGTGT
ATGGATTTGAATCATTTCCTGACAACAGTCTGGAACAGTTGTGCATCAACTACGCCAATGAGAAGCTGCA
GCTGGAGGCCTGTGGCCTCGTGGAGACCATCCATATCAGTGCTGCTGGCTTCCCCATCCGGGTCTCTCAC
CGAAACTTTGTAGAACGATACAAGTTACTAAGAAGGCTTCATCCTTGCACATCCTCTGGCCCCGACAGCC
CATATCCTGCCAAAGGGCTCCCTGAATGGTGTCCACACAGCGAGGAAGCCACGCTTGAACCTCTCATCCA
GGACATTCTCCACACTCTGCCGGTCCTAACTCAGGCAGCAGCCATAACTGGTGACTCGGCTGAGGCCATG
CCAGCCCCCATGCACTGTGGCAGGACCAAGGTGTTCATGACTGACTCTATGCTGGAGCTTCTGGAATGTG
GGCGTGCCCGGGTGCTGGAGCAGTGTGCCCGCTGCATCCAGGGTGGCTGGAGGCGACACCGGCACCGAGA
GCAGGAGCGGCAGTGGCGGGCCGTCATGCTCATCCAGGCAGCCATTCGTTCCTGGTTAACTCGGAAACAC
ATCCAGAGGCTGCATGCAGCTGCCACAGTCATCAAGCGTGCATGGCAGAAGTGGAGAATCAGAATGGCCT
GCCTTGCTGCTAAAGAGCTGGATGGTGTGGAAGAAAAACACTTCTCTCAAGCTCCCTGTTCCCTGAGCAC
CTCGCCGCTGCAGACCAGGCTCCTGGAGGCAATAATCCGCCTCTGGCCCCTGGGACTGGTCCTGGCCAAT
ACGGCTATGGGTGTAGGCAGCTTTCAGAGGAAATTAGTGGTCTGGGCTTGCCTCCAGCTCCCCAGGGGCA
GCCCCAGTAGCTACACTGTCCAGACAGCACAAGACCAGGCTGGTGTCACGTCCATCCGAGCGCTGCCTCA
GGGATCGATAAAGTTTCACTGCAGAAAGTCTCCACTGCGGTATGCTGACATCTGCCCTGAACCTTCACCC
TACAGCATTACAGGCTTTAATCAGATTCTGCTGGAAAGACACAGGCTGATCCACGTGACCTCTTCTGCCT
TCACTGGGCTGGGGTGAGTCGACGGTACCGCGGGCCCGGGATCCACCGGATCTAGATAACTGATCATAAT
CAGCCATACCACATTTGTAGAGGTTTTACTTGCTTTAAAAAACCTCCCACACCTCCCCCTGAACCTGAAA
CATAAAATGAATGCAATTGTTGTTGTTAACTTGTTTATTGCAGCTTATAATGGTTACAAATAAAGCAATA
GCATCACAAATTTCACAAATAAAGCATTTTTTTCACTGCATTCTAGTTGTGGTTTGTCCAAACTCATCAA
TGTATCTTAACGCGTAAATTGTAAGCGTTAATATTTTGTTAAAATTCGCGTTAAATTTTTGTTAAATCAG
CTCATTTTTTAACCAATAGGCCGAAATCGGCAAAATCCCTTATAAATCAAAAGAATAGACCGAGATAGGG
T
[37 nt withheld, positions 4062-4098]
AAAGAACGTGGACTCCAACGTCAAAGG
[49 nt withheld, positions 4126-4174]
T
[91 nt withheld, positions 4176-4266]
G
[124 nt withheld, positions 4268-4391]
CAGGTGGCACTTTTCGGGGAAATGTGCGCGGAACCCCTATTTGTTTATTTTTCTAAATACATTCAAATAT
GTATCCGCTCATGAGACAATAACCCTGATAAATGCTTCAATAATATTGAAAAAGGAAGAGTCCTGAGGCG
GAAAGAACCAGCTGTGGAATGTGTGTCAGTTAGGGTGTGGAAAGTCCCCAGGCTCCCCAGCAGGCAGAAG
TATGCAAAGCATGCATCTCAATTAGTCAGCAACCAGGTGTGGAAAGTCCCCAGGCTCCCCAGCAGGCAGA
AGTATGCAAAGCATGCATCTCAATTAGTCAGCAACCATAGTCCCGCCCCTAACTCCGCCCATCCCGCCCC
TAACTCCGCCCAGTTCCGCCCATTCTCCGCCCCATGGCTGACTAATTTTTTTTATTTATGCAGAGGCCGA
GGCCGCCTCGGCCTCTGAGCTATTCCAGAAGTAGTGAGGAGGCTTTTTTGGAGGCCTAGGCTTTTGCAAA
GATCGATCAAGAGACAGGATGAGGATCGTTTCGCATGATTGAACAAGATGGATTGCACGCAGGTTCTCCG
GCCGCTTGGGTGGAGAGGCTATTCGGCTATGACTGGGCACAACAGACAATCGGCTGCTCTGATGCCGCCG
TGTTCCGGCTGTCAGCGCAGGGGCGCCCGGTTCTTTTTGTCAAGACCGACCTGTCCGGTGCCCTGAATGA
ACTGCAAGACGAGGCAGCGCGGCTATCGTGGCTGGCCACGACGGGCGTTCCTTGCGCAGCTGTGCTCGAC
GTTGTCACTGAAGCGGGAAGGGACTGGCTGCTATTGGGCGAAGTGCCGGGGCAGGATCTCCTGTCATCTC
ACCTTGCTCCTGCCGAGAAAGTATCCATCATGGCTGATGCAATGCGGCGGCTGCATACGCTTGATCCGGC
TACCTGCCCATTCGACCACCAAGCGAAACATCGCATCGAGCGAGCACGTACTCGGATGGAAGCCGGTCTT
GTCGATCAGGATGATCTGGACGAAGAGCATCAGGGGCTCGCGCCAGCCGAACTGTTCGCCAGGCTCAAGG
CGAGCATGCCCGACGGCGAGGATCTCGTCGTGACCCATGGCGATGCCTGCTTGCCGAATATCATGGTGGA
AAATGGCCGCTTTTCTGGATTCATCGACTGTGGCCGGCTGGGTGTGGCGGACCGCTATCAGGACATAGCG
TTGGCTACCCGTGATATTGCTGAAGAGCTTGGCGGCGAATGGGCTGACCGCTTCCTCGTGCTTTACGGTA
TCGCCGCTCCCGATTCGCAGCGCATCGCCTTCTATCGCCTTCTTGACGAGTTCTTCTGAGCGGGACTCTG
GGGTTCGAAATGACCGACCAAGCGACGCCCAACCTGCCATCACGAGATTTCGATTCCACCGCCGCCTTCT
ATGAAAGGTTGGGCTTCGGAATCGTTTTCCGGGACGCCGGCTGGATGATCCTCCAGCGCGGGGATCTCAT
GCTGGAGTTCTTCGCCCACCCTAGGGGGAGGCTAACTGAAACACGGAAGGAGACAATACCGGAAGGAACC
CGCGCTATGACGGCAATAAAAAGACAGAATAAAACGCACGGTGTTGGGTCGTTTGTTCATAAACGCGGGG
TTCGGTCCCAGGGCTGGCACTCTGTCGATACCCCACCGAGACCCCATTGGGGCCAATACGCCCGCGTTTC
TTCCTTTTCCCCACCCCACCCCCCAAGTTCGGGTGAAGGCCCAGGGCTCGCAGCCAACGTCGGGGCGGCA
GGCCCTGCCATAGCCTCAGGTTACTCATATATACTTTAGATTGATTTAAAACTTCATTTTTAATTTAAAA
GGATCTAGGTGAAGATCCTTTTTGATAATCTCATGACCAAAATCCCTTAACGTGAGTTTTCGTTCCACTG
AGCGTCAGACCCCGTAGAAAAGATCAAAGGATCTTCTTGAGATCCTTTTTTTCTGCGCGTAATCTGCTGC
TTGCAAACAAAAAAACCACCGCTACCAGCGGTGGTTTGTTTGCCGGATCAAGAGCTACCAACTCTTTTTC
CGAAGGTAACTGGCTTCAGCAGAGCGCAGATACCAAATACTGTCCTTCTAGTGTAGCCGTAGTTAGGCCA
CCACTTCAAGAACTCTGTAGCACCGCCTACATACCTCGCTCTGCTAATCCTGTTACCAGTGGCTGCTGCC
AGTGGCGATAAGTCGTGTCTTACCGGGTTGGACTCAAGACGATAGTTACCGGATAAGGCGCAGCGGTCGG
GCTGAACGGGGGGTTCGTGCACACAGCCCAGCTTGGAGCGAACGACCTACACCGAACTGAGATACCTACA
GCGTGAGCTATGAGAAAGCGCCACGCTTCCCGAAGGGAGAAAGGCGGACAGGTATCCGGTAAGCGGCAGG
GTCGGAACAGGAGAGCGCACGAGGGAGCTTCCAGGGGGAAACGCCTGGTATCTTTATAGTCCTGTCGGGT
TTCGCCACCTCTGACTTGAGCGTCGATTTTTGTGATGCTCGTCAGGGGGGCGGAGCCTATGGAAAAACGC
CAGCAACGCGGCCTTTTTACGGTTCCTGGCCTTTTGCTGGCCTTTTGCTCACATGTTCTTTCCTGCGTTA
TCCCCTGATTCTGTGGATAACCGTATTACCGCCATGCAT
Features (pLannotate 1.2.2; 15 found; start..end, strand, type, name):
     61..364     +  enhancer       CMV enhancer: human cytomegalovirus immediate early enhancer
    365..568     +  promoter       CMV promoter: human cytomegalovirus (CMV) immediate early promoter
    613..1329    +  CDS            EGFP: EGFP is a basic (constitutively fluorescent) green fluorescent protein published in 1996, derived from Aequorea victoria. It is reported to be a rapidly-maturing weak dimer with moderate acid sensitivity.
   1345..3654    +  CDS            MYO19 (fragment): MYO19_HUMAN - Also known as MYOHD1 From Homo sapiens (Human).
   3657..3684    +  misc_feature   MCS (fragment): multiple cloning site
   3701..3785    +  CDS            large T antigen (fragment): large T antigen from SV40 (simian virus 40)
   3808..3929    +  polyA_signal   SV40 poly(A) signal: SV40 polyadenylation signal
   3963..4391    -  rep_origin     f1 ori (sequence partly withheld): f1 bacteriophage origin of replication; arrow indicates direction of (+) strand synthesis
   4418..4522    +  promoter       AmpR promoter: bla
   4524..4881    +  promoter       SV40 promoter: SV40 enhancer and early promoter
   4916..5710    +  CDS            NeoR/KanR: aminoglycoside phosphotransferase from Tn5; aph(3')-II (or nptII); confers resistance to neomycin, kanamycin, and G418 (Geneticin®)
   5731..5883    +  CDS            ble (fragment): BLE_KLEPN - Experimental evidence at protein level: Swiss-Prot protein existence level 1. Binding protein with a strong affinity to the bleomycin family of antibiotics. Binds to CL990; an antimitotic-antibiotic compound. From Klebsiella pneumoniae.
   5942..5989    +  polyA_signal   HSV TK poly(A) signal: herpes simplex virus thymidine kinase polyadenylation signal (Cole and Stacy, 1985)
   6080..6096    -  polyA_signal   bGH poly(A) signal (fragment): bovine growth hormone polyadenylation signal
   6318..6906    +  rep_origin     ori: high-copy-number ColE1/pMB1/pBR322/pUC origin of replication
