>Addgene plasmid #127612 | GFP-Myo19 | addgene full sequence | sequence record 271918 | Addgene NGS Result
GTGATGCGGTTTTGGCAGTACATCAATGGGCGTGGATAGCGGTTTGACTCACGGGGATTTCCAAGTCTCC
ACCCCATTGACGTCAATGGGAGTTTGTTTTGGCACCAAAATCAACGGGACTTTCCAAAATGTCGTAACAA
CTCCGCCCCATTGACGCAAATGGGCGGTAGGCGTGTACGGTGGGAGGTCTATATAAGCAGAGCTGGTTTA
GTGAACCGTCAGATCCGCTAGCGCTACCGGTCGCCACCATGGTGAGCAAGGGCGAGGAGCTGTTCACCGG
GGTGGTGCCCATCCTGGTCGAGCTGGACGGCGACGTAAACGGCCACAAGTTCAGCGTGTCCGGCGAGGGC
GAGGGCGATGCCACCTACGGCAAGCTGACCCTGAAGTTCATCTGCACCACCGGCAAGCTGCCCGTGCCCT
GGCCCACCCTCGTGACCACCCTGACCTACGGCGTGCAGTGCTTCAGCCGCTACCCCGACCACATGAAGCA
GCACGACTTCTTCAAGTCCGCCATGCCCGAAGGCTACGTCCAGGAGCGCACCATCTTCTTCAAGGACGAC
GGCAACTACAAGACCCGCGCCGAGGTGAAGTTCGAGGGCGACACCCTGGTGAACCGCATCGAGCTGAAGG
GCATCGACTTCAAGGAGGACGGCAACATCCTGGGGCACAAGCTGGAGTACAACTACAACAGCCACAACGT
CTATATCATGGCCGACAAGCAGAAGAACGGCATCAAGGTGAACTTCAAGATCCGCCACAACATCGAGGAC
GGCAGCGTGCAGCTCGCCGACCACTACCAGCAGAACACCCCCATCGGCGACGGCCCCGTGCTGCTGCCCG
ACAACCACTACCTGAGCACCCAGTCCGCCCTGAGCAAAGACCCCAACGAGAAGCGCGATCACATGGTCCT
GCTGGAGTTCGTGACCGCCGCCGGGATCACTCTCGGCATGGACGAGCTGTACAAGTCCGGACTCAGATCT
ATGCTCCAGCAGGTCAATGGCCACAATCCGGGGTCTGATGGCCAAGCCAGGGAGTACCTCAGAGAAGACC
TGCAGGAGTTCCTGGGTGGGGAGGTCCTGCTGTACAAACTGGATGACCTCACCAGGGTGAATCCTGTGAC
ACTAGAGACAGTCCTGAGGTGCCTGCAGGCCCGGTACATGGCAGACACATTCTACACCAATGCTGGCTGC
ACCCTGGTAGCCTTGAACCCCTTCAAGCCTGTTCCTCAGCTCTACTCGCCCGAGCTAATGAGAGAGTACC
ATGCTGCGCCTCAGCCCCAGAAACTGAAGCCCCATGTGTTCACTGTGGGTGAACAGACCTACAGGAATGT
CAAGAGCCTGATTGAACCAGTCAACCAGTCTATTGTTGTCAGTGGAGAGAGTGGTGCTGGAAAGACATGG
ACGTCTCGCTGCCTAATGAAGTTCTATGCTGTGGTGGCCACCTCACCTGCATCTTGGGAGAGCCACAAGA
TTGCAGAGAGGATAGAACAGAGGATCCTGAACTCCAACCCTGTCATGGAAGCTTTTGGGAATGCGTGTAC
ACTGAGGAATAACAACAGCAGTCGCTTTGGGAAGTTCATCCAGCTCCAGCTGAACAGGGCTCAGCAAATG
ACTGGAGCCGCAGTCCAGACCTACCTCCTAGAGAAAACTCGAGTGGCCTGCCAGGCTTCCAGTGAGAGGA
ACTTCCACATCTTCTATCAGATTTGCAAAGGAGCCAGTGAGGACGAGAGGCTCCAGTGGCACCTTCCTGA
GGGAGCTGCCTTCTCCTGGCTGCCCAACCCAGAGAGGAGCTTAGAAGAGGATTGTTTTGAGGTGACCAGA
GAGGCCATGCTCCATTTGGGCATTGACACCCCTACCCAGAACAACATCTTTAAGGTCCTAGCTGGACTGC
TGCACCTTGGCAATATCCAGTTTGCTGCCTCCGAGGATGAAGCCCAGCCCTGCCAGCCGATGGATGATGC
CAAGTACTCTGTCAGGACGGCAGCCTCGCTGCTGGGGCTCCCAGAGGACGTGCTGCTGGAGATGGTGCAG
ATTAGAACCATCAGGGCAGGCAGACAGCAGCAGGTGTTCCGGAAGCCCTGCGCCCGAGCCGAGTGTGACA
CCCGTAGAGACTGCCTGGCCAAACTGATCTATGCGCGGTTGTTTGACTGGCTGGTATCAGTGATCAACAG
CAGCATCTGTGCAGACACCGACTCGTGGACCACTTTCATAGGCCTGCTGGATGTGTATGGATTTGAATCA
TTTCCTGACAACAGTCTGGAACAGTTGTGCATCAACTACGCCAATGAGAAGCTGCAGCTGGAGGCCTGTG
GCCTCGTGGAGACCATCCATATCAGTGCTGCTGGCTTCCCCATCCGGGTCTCTCACCGAAACTTTGTAGA
ACGATACAAGTTACTAAGAAGGCTTCATCCTTGCACATCCTCTGGCCCCGACAGCCCATATCCTGCCAAA
GGGCTCCCTGAATGGTGTCCACACAGCGAGGAAGCCACGCTTGAACCTCTCATCCAGGACATTCTCCACA
CTCTGCCGGTCCTAACTCAGGCAGCAGCCATAACTGGTGACTCGGCTGAGGCCATGCCAGCCCCCATGCA
CTGTGGCAGGACCAAGGTGTTCATGACTGACTCTATGCTGGAGCTTCTGGAATGTGGGCGTGCCCGGGTG
CTGGAGCAGTGTGCCCGCTGCATCCAGGGTGGCTGGAGGCGACACCGGCACCGAGAGCAGGAGCGGCAGT
GGCGGGCCGTCATGCTCATCCAGGCAGCCATTCGTTCCTGGTTAACTCGGAAACACATCCAGAGGCTGCA
TGCAGCTGCCACAGTCATCAAGCGTGCATGGCAGAAGTGGAGAATCAGAATGGCCTGCCTTGCTGCTAAA
GAGCTGGATGGTGTGGAAGAAAAACACTTCTCTCAAGCTCCCTGTTCCCTGAGCACCTCGCCGCTGCAGA
CCAGGCTCCTGGAGGCAATAATCCGCCTCTGGCCCCTGGGACTGGTCCTGGCCAATACGGCTATGGGTGT
AGGCAGCTTTCAGAGGAAATTAGTGGTCTGGGCTTGCCTCCAGCTCCCCAGGGGCAGCCCCAGTAGCTAC
ACTGTCCAGACAGCACAAGACCAGGCTGGTGTCACGTCCATCCGAGCGCTGCCTCAGGGATCGATAAAGT
TTCACTGCAGAAAGTCTCCACTGCGGTATGCTGACATCTGCCCTGAACCTTCACCCTACAGCATTACAGG
CTTTAATCAGATTCTGCTGGAAAGACACAGGCTGATCCACGTGACCTCTTCTGCCTTCACTGGGCTGGGG
TGAGTCGACGGTACCGCGGGCCCGGGATCCACCGGATCTAGATAACTGATCATAATCAGCCATACCACAT
TTGTAGAGGTTTTACTTGCTTTAAAAAACCTCCCACACCTCCCCCTGAACCTGAAACATAAAATGAATGC
AATTGTTGTTGTTAACTTGTTTATTGCAGCTTATAATGGTTACAAATAAAGCAATAGCATCACAAATTTC
ACAAATAAAGCATTTTTTTCACTGCATTCTAGTTGTGGTTTGTCCAAACTCATCAATGTATCTTAACGCG
TAAATTGTAAGCGTTAATATTTTGTTAAAATTCGCGTTAAATTTTTGTTAAATCAGCTCATTTTTTAACC
AATAGGCCGAAATCGGCAAAATCCCTTATAAATCAAAAGAATAGACCGAGATAGGGT
[37 nt withheld, positions 3698-3734]
AAAGAACGTGGACTCCAACGTCAAAGG
[49 nt withheld, positions 3762-3810]
T
[91 nt withheld, positions 3812-3902]
G
[124 nt withheld, positions 3904-4027]
CAGGTGGCACTTTTCGGGGAAATGTGCGCGGAACCCCTATTTGTTTATTTTTCTAAATACATTCAAATAT
GTATCCGCTCATGAGACAATAACCCTGATAAATGCTTCAATAATATTGAAAAAGGAAGAGTCCTGAGGCG
GAAAGAACCAGCTGTGGAATGTGTGTCAGTTAGGGTGTGGAAAGTCCCCAGGCTCCCCAGCAGGCAGAAG
TATGCAAAGCATGCATCTCAATTAGTCAGCAACCAGGTGTGGAAAGTCCCCAGGCTCCCCAGCAGGCAGA
AGTATGCAAAGCATGCATCTCAATTAGTCAGCAACCATAGTCCCGCCCCTAACTCCGCCCATCCCGCCCC
TAACTCCGCCCAGTTCCGCCCATTCTCCGCCCCATGGCTGACTAATTTTTTTTATTTATGCAGAGGCCGA
GGCCGCCTCGGCCTCTGAGCTATTCCAGAAGTAGTGAGGAGGCTTTTTTGGAGGCCTAGGCTTTTGCAAA
GATCGATCAAGAGACAGGATGAGGATCGTTTCGCATGATTGAACAAGATGGATTGCACGCAGGTTCTCCG
GCCGCTTGGGTGGAGAGGCTATTCGGCTATGACTGGGCACAACAGACAATCGGCTGCTCTGATGCCGCCG
TGTTCCGGCTGTCAGCGCAGGGGCGCCCGGTTCTTTTTGTCAAGACCGACCTGTCCGGTGCCCTGAATGA
ACTGCAAGACGAGGCAGCGCGGCTATCGTGGCTGGCCACGACGGGCGTTCCTTGCGCAGCTGTGCTCGAC
GTTGTCACTGAAGCGGGAAGGGACTGGCTGCTATTGGGCGAAGTGCCGGGGCAGGATCTCCTGTCATCTC
ACCTTGCTCCTGCCGAGAAAGTATCCATCATGGCTGATGCAATGCGGCGGCTGCATACGCTTGATCCGGC
TACCTGCCCATTCGACCACCAAGCGAAACATCGCATCGAGCGAGCACGTACTCGGATGGAAGCCGGTCTT
GTCGATCAGGATGATCTGGACGAAGAGCATCAGGGGCTCGCGCCAGCCGAACTGTTCGCCAGGCTCAAGG
CGAGCATGCCCGACGGCGAGGATCTCGTCGTGACCCATGGCGATGCCTGCTTGCCGAATATCATGGTGGA
AAATGGCCGCTTTTCTGGATTCATCGACTGTGGCCGGCTGGGTGTGGCGGACCGCTATCAGGACATAGCG
TTGGCTACCCGTGATATTGCTGAAGAGCTTGGCGGCGAATGGGCTGACCGCTTCCTCGTGCTTTACGGTA
TCGCCGCTCCCGATTCGCAGCGCATCGCCTTCTATCGCCTTCTTGACGAGTTCTTCTGAGCGGGACTCTG
GGGTTCGAAATGACCGACCAAGCGACGCCCAACCTGCCATCACGAGATTTCGATTCCACCGCCGCCTTCT
ATGAAAGGTTGGGCTTCGGAATCGTTTTCCGGGACGCCGGCTGGATGATCCTCCAGCGCGGGGATCTCAT
GCTGGAGTTCTTCGCCCACCCTAGGGGGAGGCTAACTGAAACACGGAAGGAGACAATACCGGAAGGAACC
CGCGCTATGACGGCAATAAAAAGACAGAATAAAACGCACGGTGTTGGGTCGTTTGTTCATAAACGCGGGG
TTCGGTCCCAGGGCTGGCACTCTGTCGATACCCCACCGAGACCCCATTGGGGCCAATACGCCCGCGTTTC
TTCCTTTTCCCCACCCCACCCCCCAAGTTCGGGTGAAGGCCCAGGGCTCGCAGCCAACGTCGGGGCGGCA
GGCCCTGCCATAGCCTCAGGTTACTCATATATACTTTAGATTGATTTAAAACTTCATTTTTAATTTAAAA
GGATCTAGGTGAAGATCCTTTTTGATAATCTCATGACCAAAATCCCTTAACGTGAGTTTTCGTTCCACTG
AGCGTCAGACCCCGTAGAAAAGATCAAAGGATCTTCTTGAGATCCTTTTTTTCTGCGCGTAATCTGCTGC
TTGCAAACAAAAAAACCACCGCTACCAGCGGTGGTTTGTTTGCCGGATCAAGAGCTACCAACTCTTTTTC
CGAAGGTAACTGGCTTCAGCAGAGCGCAGATACCAAATACTGTTCTTCTAGTGTAGCCGTAGTTAGGCCA
CCACTTCAAGAACTCTGTAGCACCGCCTACATACCTCGCTCTGCTAATCCTGTTACCAGTGGCTGCTGCC
AGTGGCGATAAGTCGTGTCTTACCGGGTTGGACTCAAGACGATAGTTACCGGATAAGGCGCAGCGGTCGG
GCTGAACGGGGGGTTCGTGCACACAGCCCAGCTTGGAGCGAACGACCTACACCGAACTGAGATACCTACA
GCGTGAGCTATGAGAAAGCGCCACGCTTCCCGAAGGGAGAAAGGCGGACAGGTATCCGGTAAGCGGCAGG
GTCGGAACAGGAGAGCGCACGAGGGAGCTTCCAGGGGGAAACGCCTGGTATCTTTATAGTCCTGTCGGGT
TTCGCCACCTCTGACTTGAGCGTCGATTTTTGTGATGCTCGTCAGGGGGGCGGAGCCTATGGAAAAACGC
CAGCAACGCGGCCTTTTTACGGTTCCTGGCCTTTTGCTGGCCTTTTGCTCACATGTTCTTTCCTGCGTTA
TCCCCTGATTCTGTGGATAACCGTATTACCGCCATGCATTAGTTATTAATAGTAATCAATTACGGGGTCA
TTAGTTCATAGCCCATATATGGAGTTCCGCGTTACATAACTTACGGTAAATGGCCCGCCTGGCTGACCGC
CCAACGACCCCCGCCCATTGACGTCAATAATGACGTATGTTCCCATAGTAACGCCAATAGGGACTTTCCA
TTGACGTCAATGGGTGGAGTATTTACGGTAAACTGCCCACTTGGCAGTACATCAAGTGTATCATATGCCA
AGTACGCCCCCTATTGACGTCAATGACGGTAAATGGCCCGCCTGGCATTATGCCCAGTACATGACCTTAT
GGGACTTTCCTACTTGGCAGTACATCTACGTATTAGTCATCGCTATTACCATG
Features (pLannotate 1.2.2; 15 found; start..end, strand, type, name):
      1..204     +  promoter       CMV promoter: human cytomegalovirus (CMV) immediate early promoter
    249..965     +  CDS            EGFP: EGFP is a basic (constitutively fluorescent) green fluorescent protein published in 1996, derived from Aequorea victoria. It is reported to be a rapidly-maturing weak dimer with moderate acid sensitivity.
    981..3290    +  CDS            MYO19 (fragment): MYO19_HUMAN - Also known as MYOHD1 From Homo sapiens (Human).
   3293..3320    +  misc_feature   MCS (fragment): multiple cloning site
   3337..3421    +  CDS            large T antigen (fragment): large T antigen from SV40 (simian virus 40)
   3444..3565    +  polyA_signal   SV40 poly(A) signal: SV40 polyadenylation signal
   3599..4027    -  rep_origin     f1 ori (sequence partly withheld): f1 bacteriophage origin of replication; arrow indicates direction of (+) strand synthesis
   4054..4158    +  promoter       AmpR promoter: bla
   4160..4517    +  promoter       SV40 promoter: SV40 enhancer and early promoter
   4552..5346    +  CDS            NeoR/KanR: aminoglycoside phosphotransferase from Tn5; aph(3')-II (or nptII); confers resistance to neomycin, kanamycin, and G418 (Geneticin®)
   5367..5519    +  CDS            ble (fragment): BLE_KLEPN - Experimental evidence at protein level: Swiss-Prot protein existence level 1. Binding protein with a strong affinity to the bleomycin family of antibiotics. Binds to CL990; an antimitotic-antibiotic compound. From Klebsiella pneumoniae.
   5578..5625    +  polyA_signal   HSV TK poly(A) signal: herpes simplex virus thymidine kinase polyadenylation signal (Cole and Stacy, 1985)
   5716..5732    -  polyA_signal   bGH poly(A) signal (fragment): bovine growth hormone polyadenylation signal
   5954..6542    +  rep_origin     ori: high-copy-number ColE1/pMB1/pBR322/pUC origin of replication
   6717..7020    +  enhancer       CMV enhancer: human cytomegalovirus immediate early enhancer
