[The description below was written by a language model from this plasmid's Addgene catalogue record and pLannotate feature annotations shown in this document.]
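Description:
GFP-Myo19 is a 7,020 bp mammalian expression plasmid built on the pEGFP-C1 backbone that produces myosin-19 (Myo19, also called myosin-XIX) fused at its N terminus to EGFP. The fusion is transcribed from the human cytomegalovirus immediate early enhancer and promoter, with the EGFP coding sequence placed first, followed after a short linker by the Myo19 open reading frame and a remnant of the multiple cloning site. The transcript is terminated by the SV40 polyadenylation signal. Automated annotation matches the insert to human MYO19 and labels the roughly 2.3 kb match as a fragment. The catalogue entry does not state the species or whether the insert is full length, so this should be checked against the sequence. Two sequence records, one from the depositor and one from repository sequencing, are the same length and show the same features in the same order, differing only in where the circular numbering starts.

The plasmid is propagated in E. coli at high copy number through a ColE1/pUC-type origin and selected with kanamycin. The Tn5 NeoR/KanR gene sits behind tandem bacterial (bla) and SV40 early promoters and is followed by the HSV TK polyadenylation signal, so the same cassette gives kanamycin resistance in bacteria and can give G418 resistance in mammalian cells. An f1 origin is also present for single-stranded DNA production. The short large T antigen, ble and bGH poly(A) hits are small fragments that appear to be backbone remnants rather than functional elements.

The construct is intended for fluorescence visualisation of Myo19 in transfected mammalian cells. It was deposited with a study of how Miro proteins coordinate microtubule- and actin-dependent mitochondrial transport and distribution.
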