Addgene plasmid #127612: GFP-Myo19
Purpose: GFP-tagged Myosin-19
Depositing lab: Josef Kittler. Depositing organization: University College London. Publication: Miro proteins coordinate microtubule- and actin-dependent mitochondrial transport and distribution. Lopez-Domenech G, Covill-Cooke C, Ivankovic D, Halff EF, Sheehan DF, Norkett R, Birsa N, Kittler JT. EMBO J. 2018 Feb 1;37(3):321-336. doi: 10.15252/embj.201696380. Epub 2018 Jan 8. PubMed 29311115.
Backbone
  Vector backbone: pEGFP-C1
  Total vector size (bp): 7020
  Vector type: Mammalian Expression
Growth in bacteria
  Bacterial resistance: Kanamycin, 50 μg/mL
  Growth temperature: 37°C
  Growth strain: DH5alpha
  Copy number: High Copy
Gene/Insert
  Gene/Insert name: Myo19 (alt names: Myosin-19; Myosin-XIX)
  Tag / fusion protein: eGFP (N terminal on insert)
Terms and licenses: Academic/Nonprofit Terms; Industry Terms: Not Available to Industry
How to cite: GFP-Myo19 was a gift from Josef Kittler (Addgene plasmid # 127612 ; http://n2t.net/addgene:127612 ; RRID:Addgene_127612)
